Addgene plasmid #197230: pH2B-miRFP713-N1
Purpose: Expresses the fusion protein of H2B-miRFP713 in mammalian cells
Depositing lab: Kiryl Piatkevich. Publication: Quantitative assessment of near-infrared fluorescent proteins. Zhang H, Papadaki S, Sun X, Wang X, Drobizhev M, Yao L, Rehbock M, Koster RW, Wu L, Namikawa K, Piatkevich KD. Nat Methods. 2023 Sep 4. doi: 10.1038/s41592-023-01975-z. PubMed 37666982.
Backbone
  Vector backbone: pN1
  Vector type: Mammalian Expression
Growth in bacteria
  Bacterial resistance: Kanamycin, 50 μg/mL
  Growth temperature: 37°C
  Growth strain: NEB Stable
  Copy number: High Copy
Gene/Insert
  Gene/Insert name: H2B-miRFP713
  Species: M. musculus (mouse)
  Cloning method: Gibson Cloning
Terms and licenses: Academic/Nonprofit Terms; Industry Terms: Not Available to Industry
Depositor comments: Please visit https://www.researchsquare.com/article/rs-797586/v1 for preprint.
How to cite: pH2B-miRFP713-N1 was a gift from Kiryl Piatkevich (Addgene plasmid # 197230 ; http://n2t.net/addgene:197230 ; RRID:Addgene_197230)
