[The description below was written by a language model from this plasmid's Addgene catalogue record and pLannotate feature annotations shown in this document.]
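Description:
pH2B-miRFP713-N1 is a mammalian expression plasmid of about 5.3 kb built on a pN1-type backbone, designed to express histone H2B fused at its C-terminus to the near-infrared fluorescent protein miRFP713. It is maintained in bacteria at high copy through a ColE1/pUC-type origin and selected with kanamycin. The resistance gene is the Tn5 aminoglycoside phosphotransferase (NeoR/KanR), placed behind tandem bacterial (bla-type) and SV40 early promoters and followed by an HSV TK polyadenylation signal. The same cassette can therefore confer kanamycin resistance in E. coli and G418 resistance in mammalian cells. An f1 origin is also present. The short ble, bGH poly(A) and SV40 large T antigen matches in the feature table are fragments, most likely backbone remnants or incidental annotation hits rather than functional parts.

The expression cassette consists of the human cytomegalovirus immediate early enhancer and promoter, a remnant of the multiple cloning site, the H2B coding sequence, a short linker, the miRFP713 coding sequence and an SV40 polyadenylation signal. The catalogue lists the insert species as mouse, whereas the sequence annotation matches H2B to the human HIST1H2BJ gene, and the record does not resolve this discrepancy. miRFP713 is a constitutively fluorescent protein derived from a Rhodopseudomonas palustris bacteriophytochrome and needs biliverdin as its chromophore. Fusing it to H2B targets the signal to chromatin, giving a nuclear near-infrared label. The plasmid was deposited with a study that quantitatively compared near-infrared fluorescent proteins, which fits its use for evaluating or applying miRFP713 as a nuclear marker in transfected mammalian cells.
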