Features (pLannotate 1.2.2; 15 found; start..end, strand, type, name):
     68..371     +  enhancer       CMV enhancer: human cytomegalovirus immediate early enhancer
    372..575     +  promoter       CMV promoter: human cytomegalovirus (CMV) immediate early promoter
    598..659     +  misc_feature   MCS (fragment): multiple cloning site
    664..1041    +  CDS            H2B: human histone H2B; HIST1H2BJ
   1054..2001    +  CDS            miRFP713: miRFP713 is a basic (constitutively fluorescent) near ir fluorescent protein published in 2020, derived from Rhodopseudomonas palustris CGA009. It has very low acid sensitivity. It requires the cofactor biliverdin for fluorescence.
   2020..2103    +  CDS            large T antigen (fragment): large T antigen from SV40 (simian virus 40)
   2126..2247    +  polyA_signal   SV40 poly(A) signal: SV40 polyadenylation signal
   2281..2709    -  rep_origin     f1 ori (sequence partly withheld): f1 bacteriophage origin of replication; arrow indicates direction of (+) strand synthesis
   2736..2840    +  promoter       AmpR promoter: bla
   2842..3199    +  promoter       SV40 promoter: SV40 enhancer and early promoter
   3234..4028    +  CDS            NeoR/KanR: aminoglycoside phosphotransferase from Tn5; aph(3')-II (or nptII); confers resistance to neomycin, kanamycin, and G418 (Geneticin®)
   4049..4201    +  CDS            ble (fragment): BLE_KLEPN - Experimental evidence at protein level: Swiss-Prot protein existence level 1. Binding protein with a strong affinity to the bleomycin family of antibiotics. Binds to CL990; an antimitotic-antibiotic compound. From Klebsiella pneumoniae.
   4260..4307    +  polyA_signal   HSV TK poly(A) signal: herpes simplex virus thymidine kinase polyadenylation signal (Cole and Stacy, 1985)
   4398..4414    -  polyA_signal   bGH poly(A) signal (fragment): bovine growth hormone polyadenylation signal
   4636..5224    +  rep_origin     ori: high-copy-number ColE1/pMB1/pBR322/pUC origin of replication
>Addgene plasmid #197230 | pH2B-miRFP713-N1 | addgene full sequence | sequence record 387513 | Addgene NGS Result
CATGCATTAGTTATTAATAGTAATCAATTACGGGGTCATTAGTTCATAGCCCATATATGGAGTTCCGCGT
TACATAACTTACGGTAAATGGCCCGCCTGGCTGACCGCCCAACGACCCCCGCCCATTGACGTCAATAATG
ACGTATGTTCCCATAGTAACGCCAATAGGGACTTTCCATTGACGTCAATGGGTGGAGTATTTACGGTAAA
CTGCCCACTTGGCAGTACATCAAGTGTATCATATGCCAAGTACGCCCCCTATTGACGTCAATGACGGTAA
ATGGCCCGCCTGGCATTATGCCCAGTACATGACCTTATGGGACTTTCCTACTTGGCAGTACATCTACGTA
TTAGTCATCGCTATTACCATGGTGATGCGGTTTTGGCAGTACATCAATGGGCGTGGATAGCGGTTTGACT
CACGGGGATTTCCAAGTCTCCACCCCATTGACGTCAATGGGAGTTTGTTTTGGCACCAAAATCAACGGGA
CTTTCCAAAATGTCGTAACAACTCCGCCCCATTGACGCAAATGGGCGGTAGGCGTGTACGGTGGGAGGTC
TATATAAGCAGAGCTGGTTTAGTGAACCGTCAGATCCGCTAGCGCTACCGGACTCAGATCTCGAGCTCAA
GCTTCGAATTCTGCAGTCGACGGTACCGCCACCATGCCAGAGCCAGCGAAGTCTGCTCCCGCCCCGAAAA
AGGGCTCCAAGAAGGCGGTGACTAAGGCGCAGAAGAAAGGCGGCAAGAAGCGCAAGCGCAGCCGCAAGGA
GAGCTATTCCATCTATGTGTACAAGGTTCTGAAGCAGGTCCACCCTGACACCGGCATTTCGTCCAAGGCC
ATGGGCATCATGAATTCGTTTGTGAACGACATTTTCGAGCGCATCGCAGGTGAGGCTTCCCGCCTGGCGC
ATTACAACAAGCGCTCGACCATCACCTCCAGGGAGATCCAGACGGCCGTGCGCCTGCTGCTGCCTGGGGA
GTTGGCCAAGCACGCCGTGTCCGAGGGTACTAAGGCCATCACCAAGTACACCAGCGCTAAGGATCCACCG
GTCATGGCGGAAGGATCCGTCGCCAGGCAGCCTGACCTCTTGACCTGCGACGATGAGCCGATCCATATCC
CCGGTGCCATCCAACCGCATGGACTGCTGCTCGCCCTCGCCGCCGACATGACGATCGTTGCCGGCAGCGA
CAACCTTCCCGAACTCACCGGACTGGCGATCGGCGCCCTGATCGGCCGCTCTGCGGCCGATGTCTTCGAC
TCGGAGACGCACAACCGTCTGACGATCGCCTTGGCCGAGCCCGGGGCGGCCGTCGGAGCACCGATCACTG
TCGGCTTCACGATGCGAAAGGACGCAGGCTTCATCGGCTCCTGGCATCGCCATGATCAGCTCATCTTCCT
CGAGCTCGAGCCTCCCCAGCGGGACGTCGCCGAGCCGCAGGCGTTCTTCCGCCGCACCAACAGCGCCATC
CGCCGCCTGCAGGCCGCCGAAACCTTGGAAAGCGCCTGCGCCGCCGCGGCGCAAGAGGTGCGGAAGATTA
CCGGCTTCGATCGGGTGATGATCTATCGCTTCGCCTCCGACTTCAGCGGCGAAGTGATCGCAGAGGATCG
GTGCGCCGAGGTCGAGTCAAAACTAGGCCTGCACTATCCTGCCTCAACCGTGCCGGCGCAGGCCCGTCGG
CTCTATACCATCAACCCGGTACGGATCATTCCCGATATCAATTATCGGCCGGTGCCGGTCACCCCAGACC
TCAATCCGGTCACCGGGCGGCCGATTGATCTTAGCTTCGCCATCCTGCGCAGCGTCTCGCCCGTCCATCT
GGAATTCATGCGCAACATAGGCATGCACGGCACGATGTCGATCTCGATTTTGCGCGGCGAGCGACTGTGG
GGATTGATCGTTTGCCATCACCGAACGCCGTACTACGTCGATCTCGATGGCCGCCAAGCCTGCAAGAGGG
TCGCCGAGAGGCTGGCCACTCAGATCGGCGTGATGGAAGAGTAGGCGGCCGCGACTCTAGATCATAATCA
GCCATACCACATTTGTAGAGGTTTTACTTGCTTTAAAAAACCTCCCACACCTCCCCCTGAACCTGAAACA
TAAAATGAATGCAATTGTTGTTGTTAACTTGTTTATTGCAGCTTATAATGGTTACAAATAAAGCAATAGC
ATCACAAATTTCACAAATAAAGCATTTTTTTCACTGCATTCTAGTTGTGGTTTGTCCAAACTCATCAATG
TATCTTAAGGCGTAAATTGTAAGCGTTAATATTTTGTTAAAATTCGCGTTAAATTTTTGTTAAATCAGCT
CATTTTTTAACCAATAGGCCGAAATCGGCAAAATCCCTTATAAATCAAAAGAATAGACCGAGATAGGGT
[37 nt withheld, positions 2380-2416]
AAAGAACGTGGACTCCAACGTCAAAGG
[49 nt withheld, positions 2444-2492]
T
[91 nt withheld, positions 2494-2584]
G
[124 nt withheld, positions 2586-2709]
CAGGTGGCACTTTTCGGGGAAATGTGCGCGGAACCCCTATTTGTTTATTTTTCTAAATACATTCAAATAT
GTATCCGCTCATGAGACAATAACCCTGATAAATGCTTCAATAATATTGAAAAAGGAAGAGTCCTGAGGCG
GAAAGAACCAGCTGTGGAATGTGTGTCAGTTAGGGTGTGGAAAGTCCCCAGGCTCCCCAGCAGGCAGAAG
TATGCAAAGCATGCATCTCAATTAGTCAGCAACCAGGTGTGGAAAGTCCCCAGGCTCCCCAGCAGGCAGA
AGTATGCAAAGCATGCATCTCAATTAGTCAGCAACCATAGTCCCGCCCCTAACTCCGCCCATCCCGCCCC
TAACTCCGCCCAGTTCCGCCCATTCTCCGCCCCATGGCTGACTAATTTTTTTTATTTATGCAGAGGCCGA
GGCCGCCTCGGCCTCTGAGCTATTCCAGAAGTAGTGAGGAGGCTTTTTTGGAGGCCTAGGCTTTTGCAAA
GATCGATCAAGAGACAGGATGAGGATCGTTTCGCATGATTGAACAAGATGGATTGCACGCAGGTTCTCCG
GCCGCTTGGGTGGAGAGGCTATTCGGCTATGACTGGGCACAACAGACAATCGGCTGCTCTGATGCCGCCG
TGTTCCGGCTGTCAGCGCAGGGGCGCCCGGTTCTTTTTGTCAAGACCGACCTGTCCGGTGCCCTGAATGA
ACTGCAAGACGAGGCAGCGCGGCTATCGTGGCTGGCCACGACGGGCGTTCCTTGCGCAGCTGTGCTCGAC
GTTGTCACTGAAGCGGGAAGGGACTGGCTGCTATTGGGCGAAGTGCCGGGGCAGGATCTCCTGTCATCTC
ACCTTGCTCCTGCCGAGAAAGTATCCATCATGGCTGATGCAATGCGGCGGCTGCATACGCTTGATCCGGC
TACCTGCCCATTCGACCACCAAGCGAAACATCGCATCGAGCGAGCACGTACTCGGATGGAAGCCGGTCTT
GTCGATCAGGATGATCTGGACGAAGAGCATCAGGGGCTCGCGCCAGCCGAACTGTTCGCCAGGCTCAAGG
CGAGCATGCCCGACGGCGAGGATCTCGTCGTGACCCATGGCGATGCCTGCTTGCCGAATATCATGGTGGA
AAATGGCCGCTTTTCTGGATTCATCGACTGTGGCCGGCTGGGTGTGGCGGACCGCTATCAGGACATAGCG
TTGGCTACCCGTGATATTGCTGAAGAGCTTGGCGGCGAATGGGCTGACCGCTTCCTCGTGCTTTACGGTA
TCGCCGCTCCCGATTCGCAGCGCATCGCCTTCTATCGCCTTCTTGACGAGTTCTTCTGAGCGGGACTCTG
GGGTTCGAAATGACCGACCAAGCGACGCCCAACCTGCCATCACGAGATTTCGATTCCACCGCCGCCTTCT
ATGAAAGGTTGGGCTTCGGAATCGTTTTCCGGGACGCCGGCTGGATGATCCTCCAGCGCGGGGATCTCAT
GCTGGAGTTCTTCGCCCACCCTAGGGGGAGGCTAACTGAAACACGGAAGGAGACAATACCGGAAGGAACC
CGCGCTATGACGGCAATAAAAAGACAGAATAAAACGCACGGTGTTGGGTCGTTTGTTCATAAACGCGGGG
TTCGGTCCCAGGGCTGGCACTCTGTCGATACCCCACCGAGACCCCATTGGGGCCAATACGCCCGCGTTTC
TTCCTTTTCCCCACCCCACCCCCCAAGTTCGGGTGAAGGCCCAGGGCTCGCAGCCAACGTCGGGGCGGCA
GGCCCTGCCATAGCCTCAGGTTACTCATATATACTTTAGATTGATTTAAAACTTCATTTTTAATTTAAAA
GGATCTAGGTGAAGATCCTTTTTGATAATCTCATGACCAAAATCCCTTAACGTGAGTTTTCGTTCCACTG
AGCGTCAGACCCCGTAGAAAAGATCAAAGGATCTTCTTGAGATCCTTTTTTTCTGCGCGTAATCTGCTGC
TTGCAAACAAAAAAACCACCGCTACCAGCGGTGGTTTGTTTGCCGGATCAAGAGCTACCAACTCTTTTTC
CGAAGGTAACTGGCTTCAGCAGAGCGCAGATACCAAATACTGTTCTTCTAGTGTAGCCGTAGTTAGGCCA
CCACTTCAAGAACTCTGTAGCACCGCCTACATACCTCGCTCTGCTAATCCTGTTACCAGTGGCTGCTGCC
AGTGGCGATAAGTCGTGTCTTACCGGGTTGGACTCAAGACGATAGTTACCGGATAAGGCGCAGCGGTCGG
GCTGAACGGGGGGTTCGTGCACACAGCCCAGCTTGGAGCGAACGACCTACACCGAACTGAGATACCTACA
GCGTGAGCTATGAGAAAGCGCCACGCTTCCCGAAGGGAGAAAGGCGGACAGGTATCCGGTAAGCGGCAGG
GTCGGAACAGGAGAGCGCACGAGGGAGCTTCCAGGGGGAAACGCCTGGTATCTTTATAGTCCTGTCGGGT
TTCGCCACCTCTGACTTGAGCGTCGATTTTTGTGATGCTCGTCAGGGGGGCGGAGCCTATGGAAAAACGC
CAGCAACGCGGCCTTTTTACGGTTCCTGGCCTTTTGCTGGCCTTTTGCTCACATGTTCTTTCCTGCGTTA
TCCCCTGATTCTGTGGATAACCGTATTACCGC
